Addgene plasmid #243777: mGreenLantern-S AND T-SpyTag
Purpose: Expresses multifunctional construct enabling the AND-gated release of mGreenLantern from materials in response to sortase eSrtA(4S9) AND TEV treatment. Contains a SpyTag for material tethering.
Depositing lab: Cole DeForest. Depositing organization: University of Washington. Publication: Boolean logic-gated protein presentation through autonomously compiled molecular topology. Gharios R, Ross ML, Li A, Kottantharayil SP, Hoye J, DeForest CA. Nat Chem Biol. 2025 Oct 9. doi: 10.1038/s41589-025-02037-5. PubMed 41068299.
Backbone
  Vector backbone: pET 29b (+)
  Vector type: Bacterial Expression
Growth in bacteria
  Bacterial resistance: Kanamycin, 50 μg/mL
  Growth temperature: 37°C
  Growth strain: DH5alpha
  Copy number: High Copy
Gene/Insert
  Gene/Insert name: mGreenLantern
  Species: Synthetic
  Tag / fusion protein: 6x His tag (C terminal on insert); SsrA (C terminal on insert)
  Cloning method: Restriction Enzyme; 5′ cloning site Unknown (unknown if destroyed)
Terms and licenses: Academic/Nonprofit Terms; Industry Terms: Not Available to Industry
Depositor comments: MGSS-CfaC-GGS(x3)-TEVc-GGS(x3)-mGreenLantern-GGS(x3)-4S9c-GGS(x3)-SpyTag003-GGS(x3)-6xHis-GGS(x3)-CfaN-SsrA
How to cite: mGreenLantern-S AND T-SpyTag was a gift from Cole DeForest (Addgene plasmid # 243777 ; http://n2t.net/addgene:243777 ; RRID:Addgene_243777)
