[The description below was written by a language model from this plasmid's Addgene catalogue record and pLannotate feature annotations shown in this document.]
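Description:
mGreenLantern-S AND T-SpyTag is a bacterial expression plasmid built on the pET 29b(+) backbone. It is propagated in E. coli under kanamycin selection (aph(3')-Ia) from a ColE1/pBR322-type origin. The feature table also shows the bom and rop elements, an f1 origin and short tetracycline-resistance gene remnants typical of pET vectors, although the catalogue lists the plasmid as high copy. Expression follows the standard pET arrangement: a T7 promoter with an adjacent lac operator, the T7 gene 10 ribosome binding site and a T7 terminator, with a plasmid-borne lacI gene. Transcription therefore requires a host supplying T7 RNA polymerase and is inducible with IPTG.

According to the depositor's comments, the synthetic open reading frame encodes, in order, a CfaC split-intein fragment, a TEV protease cleavage site, mGreenLantern, a recognition site for the evolved sortase eSrtA(4S9), SpyTag003, a 6xHis tag, the CfaN intein fragment and a C-terminal SsrA tag, with GGS-repeat linkers separating the modules. Placing the C- and N-intein halves at opposite ends of one polypeptide suggests that the protein splices on itself into a closed topology, which fits the associated publication's theme of autonomously compiled molecular topology. In such a loop, the fluorescent protein would stay joined to the SpyTag anchor until both the TEV and sortase sites are cut, giving the stated AND-gated release from a material. SpyTag provides the tether to the material, and the His tag allows affinity purification.

The automated annotation labels the fluorescent protein as the related mClover1.5 and the CfaN segment as a dnaE-N intein fragment. It also picks up a further His stretch and a SET1 fragment just upstream of the terminator, probably vector-derived sequence lying outside the described insert.
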