Features (pLannotate 1.2.2; 20 found; start..end, strand, type, name):
     12..467     +  rep_origin     f1 ori (sequence partly withheld): f1 bacteriophage origin of replication; arrow indicates direction of (+) strand synthesis
    494..551     +  promoter       AmpR promoter (fragment): bla
    560..1375    -  CDS            KanR: aminoglycoside phosphotransferase; aph(3')-Ia; confers resistance to kanamycin in bacteria or G418 (Geneticin®) in eukaryotes
   1497..2085    +  rep_origin     ori: high-copy-number ColE1/pMB1/pBR322/pUC origin of replication
   2271..2413    -  misc_feature   bom: basis of mobility region from pBR322
   2515..2706    -  CDS            rop: Rop protein, which maintains plasmids at low copy number; rop
   2723..3103    +  CDS            YPB1_ECOLX: Protein predicted: Swiss-Prot protein existence level 4. From Escherichia coli.
   3175..3466    -  CDS            TcR (fragment): tetracycline efflux protein; tet; confers resistance to tetracycline
   3481..3502    -  protein_bind   CAP binding site: CAP binding activates transcription in the presence of cAMP. E. coli catabolite activator protein
   3515..4597    -  CDS            lacI: lac repressor; lacI; The lac repressor binds to the lac operator to inhibit transcription in E. coli. This inhibition can be relieved by adding lactose or isopropyl-β-D-thiogalactopyranoside (IPTG).
   4598..4675    -  promoter       lacI promoter: lacI
   4683..4962    -  CDS            TcR (fragment): tetracycline efflux protein; tet; confers resistance to tetracycline
   4988..5006    +  promoter       T7 promoter: promoter for bacteriophage T7 RNA polymerase
   5007..5031    +  protein_bind   lac operator: The lac repressor binds to the lac operator to inhibit transcription in E. coli. This inhibition can be relieved by adding lactose or isopropyl-β-D-thiogalactopyranoside (IPTG). lac repressor encoded by lacI
   5046..5068    +  RBS            RBS: efficient ribosome binding site from bacteriophage T7 gene 10 (Olins and Rangwala, 1989)
   5277..5993    +  CDS            mClover1.5: mClover1.5 is a fluorescent protein published in 2016, derived from Aequorea victoria. It is reported to be a monomer.
   6183..6473    +  CDS            dnaE-N (fragment): DPO3A_SYNY3 - Experimental evidence at protein level: Swiss-Prot protein existence level 1. DNA polymerase III is a complex, multichain enzyme responsible for most of the replicative synthesis in bacteria. This DNA polymerase also exhibits 3' to 5' exonuclease activity. The alpha chain is the DNA polymerase (By similarity). From Synechocystis sp. (strain PCC 6803 / Kazusa).
   6537..6554    +  CDS            9xHis (fragment): 9xHis affinity tag
   6564..6613    +  CDS            SET1 (fragment): solubility-enhancement tag derived from T7 phage gene 10B
   6621..6668    +  terminator     T7 terminator: transcription terminator for bacteriophage T7 RNA polymerase
>Addgene plasmid #243777 | mGreenLantern-S AND T-SpyTag | addgene full sequence | sequence record 486149 | Addgene NGS Result
TGGCGAATGGG
[124 nt withheld, positions 12-135]
C
[91 nt withheld, positions 137-227]
A
[49 nt withheld, positions 229-277]
CCTTTGACGTTGGAGTCCACGTTCTTT
[37 nt withheld, positions 305-341]
ACCCTATCTCGGTCTATTCTTTTGATTTATAAGGGATTTTGCCGATTTCGGCCTATTGGTTAAAAAATGA
GCTGATTTAACAAAAATTTAACGCGAATTTTAACAAAATATTAACGTTTACAATTTCAGGTGGCACTTTT
CGGGGAAATGTGCGCGGAACCCCTATTTGTTTATTTTTCTAAATACATTCAAATATGTATCCGCTCATGA
ATTAATTCTTAGAAAAACTCATCGAGCATCAAATGAAACTGCAATTTATTCATATCAGGATTATCAATAC
CATATTTTTGAAAAAGCCGTTTCTGTAATGAAGGAGAAAACTCACCGAGGCAGTTCCATAGGATGGCAAG
ATCCTGGTATCGGTCTGCGATTCCGACTCGTCCAACATCAATACAACCTATTAATTTCCCCTCGTCAAAA
ATAAGGTTATCAAGTGAGAAATCACCATGAGTGACGACTGAATCCGGTGAGAATGGCAAAAGTTTATGCA
TTTCTTTCCAGACTTGTTCAACAGGCCAGCCATTACGCTCGTCATCAAAATCACTCGCATCAACCAAACC
GTTATTCATTCGTGATTGCGCCTGAGCGAGACGAAATACGCGATCGCTGTTAAAAGGACAATTACAAACA
GGAATCGAATGCAACCGGCGCAGGAACACTGCCAGCGCATCAACAATATTTTCACCTGAATCAGGATATT
CTTCTAATACCTGGAATGCTGTTTTCCCGGGGATCGCAGTGGTGAGTAACCATGCATCATCAGGAGTACG
GATAAAATGCTTGATGGTCGGAAGAGGCATAAATTCCGTCAGCCAGTTTAGTCTGACCATCTCATCTGTA
ACATCATTGGCAACGCTACCTTTGCCATGTTTCAGAAACAACTCTGGCGCATCGGGCTTCCCATACAATC
GATAGATTGTCGCACCTGATTGCCCGACATTATCGCGAGCCCATTTATACCCATATAAATCAGCATCCAT
GTTGGAATTTAATCGCGGCCTAGAGCAAGACGTTTCCCGTTGAATATGGCTCATAACACCCCTTGTATTA
CTGTTTATGTAAGCAGACAGTTTTATTGTTCATGACCAAAATCCCTTAACGTGAGTTTTCGTTCCACTGA
GCGTCAGACCCCGTAGAAAAGATCAAAGGATCTTCTTGAGATCCTTTTTTTCTGCGCGTAATCTGCTGCT
TGCAAACAAAAAAACCACCGCTACCAGCGGTGGTTTGTTTGCCGGATCAAGAGCTACCAACTCTTTTTCC
GAAGGTAACTGGCTTCAGCAGAGCGCAGATACCAAATACTGTCCTTCTAGTGTAGCCGTAGTTAGGCCAC
CACTTCAAGAACTCTGTAGCACCGCCTACATACCTCGCTCTGCTAATCCTGTTACCAGTGGCTGCTGCCA
GTGGCGATAAGTCGTGTCTTACCGGGTTGGACTCAAGACGATAGTTACCGGATAAGGCGCAGCGGTCGGG
CTGAACGGGGGGTTCGTGCACACAGCCCAGCTTGGAGCGAACGACCTACACCGAACTGAGATACCTACAG
CGTGAGCTATGAGAAAGCGCCACGCTTCCCGAAGGGAGAAAGGCGGACAGGTATCCGGTAAGCGGCAGGG
TCGGAACAGGAGAGCGCACGAGGGAGCTTCCAGGGGGAAACGCCTGGTATCTTTATAGTCCTGTCGGGTT
TCGCCACCTCTGACTTGAGCGTCGATTTTTGTGATGCTCGTCAGGGGGGCGGAGCCTATGGAAAAACGCC
AGCAACGCGGCCTTTTTACGGTTCCTGGCCTTTTGCTGGCCTTTTGCTCACATGTTCTTTCCTGCGTTAT
CCCCTGATTCTGTGGATAACCGTATTACCGCCTTTGAGTGAGCTGATACCGCTCGCCGCAGCCGAACGAC
CGAGCGCAGCGAGTCAGTGAGCGAGGAAGCGGAAGAGCGCCTGATGCGGTATTTTCTCCTTACGCATCTG
TGCGGTATTTCACACCGCATATATGGTGCACTCTCAGTACAATCTGCTCTGATGCCGCATAGTTAAGCCA
GTATACACTCCGCTATCGCTACGTGACTGGGTCATGGCTGCGCCCCGACACCCGCCAACACCCGCTGACG
CGCCCTGACGGGCTTGTCTGCTCCCGGCATCCGCTTACAGACAAGCTGTGACCGTCTCCGGGAGCTGCAT
GTGTCAGAGGTTTTCACCGTCATCACCGAAACGCGCGAGGCAGCTGCGGTAAAGCTCATCAGCGTGGTCG
TGAAGCGATTCACAGATGTCTGCCTGTTCATCCGCGTCCAGCTCGTTGAGTTTCTCCAGAAGCGTTAATG
TCTGGCTTCTGATAAAGCGGGCCATGTTAAGGGCGGTTTTTTCCTGTTTGGTCACTGATGCCTCCGTGTA
AGGGGGATTTCTGTTCATGGGGGTAATGATACCGATGAAACGAGAGAGGATGCTCACGATACGGGTTACT
GATGATGAACATGCCCGGTTACTGGAACGTTGTGAGGGTAAACAACTGGCGGTATGGATGCGGCGGGACC
AGAGAAAAATCACTCAGGGTCAATGCCAGCGCTTCGTTAATACAGATGTAGGTGTTCCACAGGGTAGCCA
GCAGCATCCTGCGATGCAGATCCGGAACATAATGGTGCAGGGCGCTGACTTCCGCGTTTCCAGACTTTAC
GAAACACGGAAACCGAAGACCATTCATGTTGTTGCTCAGGTCGCAGACGTTTTGCAGCAGCAGTCGCTTC
ACGTTCGCTCGCGTATCGGTGATTCATTCTGCTAACCAGTAAGGCAACCCCGCCAGCCTAGCCGGGTCCT
CAACGACAGGAGCACGATCATGCGCACCCGTGGGGCCGCCATGCCGGCGATAATGGCCTGCTTCTCGCCG
AAACGTTTGGTGGCGGGACCAGTGACGAAGGCTTGAGCGAGGGCGTGCAAGATTCCGAATACCGCAAGCG
ACAGGCCGATCATCGTCGCGCTCCAGCGAAAGCGGTCCTCGCCGAAAATGACCCAGAGCGCTGCCGGCAC
CTGTCCTACGAGTTGCATGATAAAGAAGACAGTCATAAGTGCGGCGACGATAGTCATGCCCCGCGCCCAC
CGGAAGGAGCTGACTGGGTTGAAGGCTCTCAAGGGCATCGGTCGAGATCCCGGTGCCTAATGAGTGAGCT
AACTTACATTAATTGCGTTGCGCTCACTGCCCGCTTTCCAGTCGGGAAACCTGTCGTGCCAGCTGCATTA
ATGAATCGGCCAACGCGCGGGGAGAGGCGGTTTGCGTATTGGGCGCCAGGGTGGTTTTTCTTTTCACCAG
TGAGACGGGCAACAGCTGATTGCCCTTCACCGCCTGGCCCTGAGAGAGTTGCAGCAAGCGGTCCACGCTG
GTTTGCCCCAGCAGGCGAAAATCCTGTTTGATGGTGGTTAACGGCGGGATATAACATGAGCTGTCTTCGG
TATCGTCGTATCCCACTACCGAGATGTCCGCACCAACGCGCAGCCCGGACTCGGTAATGGCGCGCATTGC
GCCCAGCGCCATCTGATCGTTGGCAACCAGCATCGCAGTGGGAACGATGCCCTCATTCAGCATTTGCATG
GTTTGTTGAAAACCGGACATGGCACTCCAGTCGCCTTCCCGTTCCGCTATCGGCTGAATTTGATTGCGAG
TGAGATATTTATGCCAGCCAGCCAGACGCAGACGCGCCGAGACAGAACTTAATGGGCCCGCTAACAGCGC
GATTTGCTGGTGACCCAATGCGACCAGATGCTCCACGCCCAGTCGCGTACCGTCTTCATGGGAGAAAATA
ATACTGTTGATGGGTGTCTGGTCAGAGACATCAAGAAATAACGCCGGAACATTAGTGCAGGCAGCTTCCA
CAGCAATGGCATCCTGGTCATCCAGCGGATAGTTAATGATCAGCCCACTGACGCGTTGCGCGAGAAGATT
GTGCACCGCCGCTTTACAGGCTTCGACGCCGCTTCGTTCTACCATCGACACCACCACGCTGGCACCCAGT
TGATCGGCGCGAGATTTAATCGCCGCGACAATTTGCGACGGCGCGTGCAGGGCCAGACTGGAGGTGGCAA
CGCCAATCAGCAACGACTGTTTGCCCGCCAGTTGTTGTGCCACGCGGTTGGGAATGTAATTCAGCTCCGC
CATCGCCGCTTCCACTTTTTCCCGCGTTTTCGCAGAAACGTGGCTGGCCTGGTTCACCACGCGGGAAACG
GTCTGATAAGAGACACCGGCATACTCTGCGACATCGTATAACGTTACTGGTTTCACATTCACCACCCTGA
ATTGACTCTCTTCCGGGCGCTATCATGCCATACCGCGAAAGGTTTTGCGCCATTCGATGGTGTCCGGGAT
CTCGACGCTCTCCCTTATGCGACTCCTGCATTAGGAAGCAGCCCAGTAGTAGGTTGAGGCCGTTGAGCAC
CGCCGCCGCAAGGAATGGTGCATGCAAGGAGATGGCGCCCAACAGTCCCCCGGCCACGGGGCCTGCCACC
ATACCCACGCCGAAACAAGCGCTCATGAGCCCGAAGTGGCGAGCCCGATCTTCCCCATCGGTGATGTCGG
CGATATAGGCGCCAGCAACCGCACCTGTGGCGCCGGTGATGCCGGCCACGATGCGTCCGGCGTAGAGGAT
CGAGATCGATCTCGATCCCGCGAAATTAATACGACTCACTATAGGGGAATTGTGAGCGGATAACAATTCC
CCTCTAGAAATAATTTTGTTTAACTTTAAGAAGGAGATATACATATGGGATCAAGTGTAAAAATTATATC
TAGGAAGAGCCTAGGTACCCAAAACGTTTACGATATTGGTGTGGAAAAAGACCACAACTTTCTGCTTAAG
AACGGCCTGGTCGCGAGCAATTGCTTTAATGGAGGTTCTGGTGGTAGTGGTGGCTCGGAAAATCTGTACT
TCCAGAGCGGCGGCTCCGGCGGTAGCGGCGGTAGCATGGTCAGCAAGGGTGAAGAATTGTTTACCGGTGT
TGTACCAATCTTGGTCGAACTCGATGGTGATGTTAACGGTCACAAGTTCTCTGTTCGTGGTGAGGGCGAA
GGCGATGCGACTAACGGTAAGCTGACCTTGAAGTTCATCTGCACGACTGGTAAATTACCGGTTCCATGGC
CGACCCTGGTGACCACGCTGGGCTACGGCGTGGCCTGTTTCGCCCGTTATCCGGATCACATGAAACAGCA
TGACTTTTTTAAATCCGCTATGCCGGAGGGCTACGTGCAAGAGCGCACCATTAGCTTTAAGGACGACGGC
ACCTATAAGACCCGTGCTGAAGTGAAATTCGAGGGCGACACCCTGGTGAACCGCATCGTTTTGAAGGGCA
TCGACTTCAAAGAAGACGGTAATATCCTGGGTCACAAACTCGAATACAACTTCAACAGCCATAAAGTCTA
TATTACCGCAGATAAACAAAAAAACGGCATCAAAGCGAACTTCAAGACCCGCCATAACGTTGAGGATGGC
GGTGTGCAGCTGGCGGATCACTACCAGCAAAACACCCCGATCGGTGACGGTCCGGTTCTGTTGCCGGACA
ATCATTACCTGAGCCACCAAAGCAAGTTAAGCAAAGACCCGAATGAAAAGCGTGACCACATGGTTCTTAA
AGAAAGAGTGACGGCTGCGGGTATTACCCATGATATGGATGAGCTGTATAAAGGTGGGTCGGGGGGGTCC
GGTGGCTCCCTGCCGGAGAGCGGTGGTGGCTCTGGCGGTTCTGGAGGTAGCCGTGGTGTTCCGCATATCG
TGATGGTGGATGCCTACAAGCGTTACAAAGGTGGCAGTGGCGGTTCTGGCGGTTCGCACCATCACCACCA
TCACGGCGGTAGCGGTGGTAGCGGTGGTTCAGCGGAATATTGTCTGTCCTATGACACGGAGATCTTGACC
GTTGAGTATGGGTTTCTGCCGATTGGCAAGATCGTCGAGGAGCGTATCGAATGCACCGTGTACACTGTAG
ACAAGAACGGCTTCGTGTATACGCAACCGATCGCGCAGTGGCATAATCGTGGCGAGCAGGAGGTGTTTGA
GTACTGCCTGGAAGATGGCAGCATTATTCGTGCAACGAAAGACCACAAATTCATGACCACCGATGGGCAG
ATGCTGCCTATTGATGAGATTTTCGAACGCGGCTTAGACCTGAAGCAGGTTGACGGCTTGCCGGCAGCGA
ATGATGAGAACTATGCACTGGCTGCGTAACTCGAGCACCACCACCACCACCACTGAGATCCGGCTGCTAA
CAAAGCCCGAAAGGAAGCTGAGTTGGCTGCTGCCACCGCTGAGCAATAACTAGCATAACCCCTTGGGGCC
TCTAAACGGGTCTTGAGGGGTTTTTTGCTGAAAGGAGGAACTATATCCGGAT
